>Addgene plasmid #104211 | pHH0103 NEDD4 WW domain #4 | addgene full sequence | sequence record 201499 | Addgene NGS Result
TTGACAATTAATCATCGGCTCGTATAATGTGTGGAATTGTGAGCGGATAACAATTTCACACAGGAAACAG
CCAGTCCGTTTAGGTGTTTTCACGAGCACTTCACCAACAAGGACCATAGATTATGAAAATCGAAGAACAC
CATCACCATCACCATTCCAGCGGTAAGCTTATGTCCCCTATACTAGGTTATTGGAAAATTAAGGGCCTTG
TGCAACCCACTCGACTTCTTTTGGAATATCTTGAAGAAAAATATGAAGAGCATTTGTATGAGCGCGATGA
AGGTGATAAATGGCGAAACAAAAAGTTTGAATTGGGTTTGGAGTTTCCCAATCTTCCTTATTATATTGAT
GGTGATGTTAAATTAACACAGTCTATGGCCATCATACGTTATATAGCTGACAAGCACAACATGTTGGGTG
GTTGTCCAAAAGAGCGTGCAGAGATTTCAATGCTTGAAGGAGCGGTTTTGGATATTAGATACGGTGTTTC
GAGAATTGCATATAGTAAAGACTTTGAAACTCTCAAAGTTGATTTTCTTAGCAAGCTACCTGAAATGCTG
AAAATGTTCGAAGATCGTTTATGTCATAAAACATATTTAAATGGTGATCATGTAACCCATCCTGACTTCA
TGTTGTATGACGCTCTTGATGTTGTTTTATACATGGACCCAATGTGCCTGGATGCGTTCCCAAAATTAGT
TTGTTTTAAAAAACGTATTGAAGCTATCCCACAAATTGATAAGTACTTGAAATCCAGCAAGTATATAGCA
TGGCCTTTGCAGGGCTGGCAAGCCACGTTTGGTGGTGGCGACCATCCTCCAAAATCGGATCTGGAAGTTC
TGTTCCAGGGGCCCCTGTCCAGCGGTCTGGTTCCGCGTGGTTCCGGTACCGCGGCCCAGCCGGCCGAAAA
TCTGTACTTCCAAGGTCGTCGTGCCTCTGTGGAGCTCGATCTGGGTCCGCTGCCGCCGGGTTGGGAAGAA
CGCACGCACACCGATGGTCGTATTTTCTATATCAATCATAACATTAAACGCACCCAGTGGGAAGATCCGC
GTCTGGAAAACGTGTAGGCGGCCGCATA
[142 nt withheld, positions 1079-1220]
C
[98 nt withheld, positions 1222-1319]
AGTTTGTACTGGTGACGAAACTCAGTGTCTAGCTAGAGTGGC
[149 nt withheld, positions 1362-1510]
TGGTTTCATTGGTGACGTTTCCGGCCTTGCTAATGGTAATGGT
[62 nt withheld, positions 1554-1615]
ACCTTTAATGAATAATTTCCGTCAATATTTACCTTCCCTCCCTCAATCGGTTGAATGTCGCCCTTTTGTC
TTTGGCGCTGGTAAACCATATGAA
[86 nt withheld, positions 1710-1795]
T
[54 nt withheld, positions 1797-1850]
CTAGCGCCGCCCTATACCTTGTCTGCCTCCCCGCGTTGCGTCGCGGTGCATGGAGCCGGGCCACCTCGAC
CTGAATGGAAGCCGGCGGCACCTCGCTAACGGATTCACCACTCCAAGAATTGGAGCCAATCAATTCTTGC
GGAGAACTGTGAATGCGCAAACCAACCCTTGGCAGAACATATCCATCGCGTCCGCCATCTCCAGCAGCCG
CACGCGGCGCATCTCGGGCAGCGTTGGGTCCTGGCCACGGGTGCGCATGATCGTGCTCCTGTCGTTGAGG
ACCCGGCTAGGCTGGCGGGGTTGCCTTACTGGTTAGCAGAATGAATCACCGATACGCGAGCGAACGTGAA
GCGACTGCTGCTGCAAAACGTCTGCGACCTGAGCAACAACATGAATGGTCTTCGGTTTCCGTGTTTCGTA
AAGTCTGGAAACGCGGAAGTCAGCGCCCTGCACCATTATGTTCCGGATCTGCATCGCAGGATGCTGCTGG
CTACCCTGTGGAACACCTACATCTGTATTAACGAAGCGCTGGCATTGACCCTGAGTGATTTTTCTCTGGT
CCCGCCGCATCCATACCGCCAGTTGTTTACCCTCACAACGTTCCAGTAACCGGGCATGTTCATCATCAGT
AACCCGTATCGTGAGCATCCTCTCTCGTTTCATCGGTATCATTACCCCCATGAACAGAAATCCCCCTTAC
ACGGAGGCATCAGTGACCAAACAGGAAAAAACCGCCCTTAACATGGCCCGCTTTATCAGAAGCCAGACAT
TAACGCTTCTGGAGAAACTCAACGAGCTGGACGCGGATGAACAGGCAGACATCTGTGAATCGCTTCACGA
CCACGCTGATGAGCTTTACCGCAGGATCCGCGAAATTGTAAGCGTTAATATTTTGTTAAAATTCGCGTTA
AATTTTTGTTAAATCAGCTCATTTTTTAACCAATAGGCCGAAATCGGCAAAATCCCTTATAAATCAAAAG
AATAGACCGAGATAGGGTTGAGTGTTGTTCCAGTTTGGAACAAGAGTCCACTATTAAAGAACGTGGACTC
CAACGTCAAAGG
[49 nt withheld, positions 2913-2961]
T
[91 nt withheld, positions 2963-3053]
G
[124 nt withheld, positions 3055-3178]
CGCGGATCCTGCCTCGCGCGTTTCGGTGATGACGGTGAAAACCTCTGACACATGCAGCTCCCGGAGACGG
TCACAGCTTGTCTGTAAGCGGATGCCGGGAGCAGACAAGCCCGTCAGGGCGCGTCAGCGGGTGTTGGCGG
GTGTCGGGGCGCAGCCATGACCCAGTCACGTAGCGATAGCGGAGTGTATACTGGCTTAACTATGCGGCAT
CAGAGCAGATTGTACTGAGAGTGCACCATATGCGGTGTGAAATACCGCACAGATGCGTAAGGAGAAAATA
CCGCATCAGGCGCTCTTCCGCTTCCTCGCTCACTGACTCGCTGCGCTCGGTCGTTCGGCTGCGGCGAGCG
GTATCAGCTCACTCAAAGGCGGTAATACGGTTATCCACAGAATCAGGGGATAACGCAGGAAAGAACATGT
GAGCAAAAGGCCAGCAAAAGGCCAGGAACCGTAAAAAGGCCGCGTTGCTGGCGTTTTTCCATAGGCTCCG
CCCCCCTGACGAGCATCACAAAAATCGACGCTCAAGTCAGAGGTGGCGAAACCCGACAGGACTATAAAGA
TACCAGGGTTTCCCCCTGGAAGCTCCCTCGTGCGCTCTCCTGTTCCGACCCTGCCGCTTACCGGATACCT
GTCCGCCTTTCTCCCTTCGGGAAGCGTGGCGCTTTCTCATAGCTCACGCTGTAGGTATCTCAGTTCGGTG
TAGGTCGTTCGCTCCAAGCTGGGCTGTGTGCACGAACCCCCCGTTCAGCCCGACCGCTGCGCCTTATCCG
GTAACTATCGTCTTGAGTCCAACCCGGTAAGACACGACTTATCGCCACTGGCAGCAGCCACTGGTAACAG
GATTAGCAGAGCGAGGTATGTAGGCGGTGCTACAGAGTTCTTGAAGTGGTGGCCTAACTACGGCTACACT
AGAAGGACAGTATTTGGTATCTGCGCTCTGCTGAAGCCAGTTACCTTCGGAAAAAGAGTTGGTAGCTCTT
GATCCGGCAAACAAACCACCGCTGGTAGCGGTGGTTTTTTTGTTTGCAAGCAGCAGATTACGCGCAGAAA
AAAAGGATCTCAAGAAGATCCTTTGATCTTTTCTACGGGGTCTGACGCTCAGTGGAACGAAAACTCACGT
TAAGGGATTTTGGTCATGAGATTATCAAAAAGGATCTTCACCTAGATCCTTTTAAATTAAAAATGAAGTT
TTAAATCAATCTAAAGTATATATGAGTAAACTTGGTCTGACAGTTACCAATGCTTAATCAGTGAGGCACC
TATCTCAGCGATCTGTCTATTTCGTTCATCCATAGTTGCCTGACTCCCCGTCGTGTAGATAACTACGATA
CGGGAGGGCTTACCATCTGGCCCCAGTGCTGCAATGATACCGCGAGACCCACGCTCACCGGCTCCAGATT
TATCAGCAATAAACCAGCCAGCCGGAAGGGCCGAGCGCAGAAGTGGTCCTGCAACTTTATCCGCCTCCAT
CCAGTCTATTAATTGTTGCCGGGAAGCTAGAGTAAGTAGTTCGCCAGTTAATAGTTTGCGCAACGTTGTT
GCCATTGCTGCAGGCATCGTGGTGTCACGCTCGTCGTTTGGTATGGCTTCATTCAGCTCCGGTTCCCAAC
GATCAAGGCGAGTTACATGATCCCCCATGTTGTGCAAAAAAGCGGTTAGCTCCTTCGGTCCTCCGATCGT
TGTCAGAAGTAAGTTGGCCGCAGTGTTATCACTCATGGTTATGGCAGCACTGCATAATTCTCTTACTGTC
ATGCCATCCGTAAGATGCTTTTCTGTGACTGGTGAGTACTCAACCAAGTCATTCTGAGAATAGTGTATGC
GGCGACCGAGTTGCTCTTGCCCGGCGTCAACACGGGATAATACCGCGCCACATAGCAGAACTTTAAAAGT
GCTCATCATTGGAAAACGTTCTTCGGGGCGAAAACTCTCAAGGATCTTACCGCTGTTGAGATCCAGTTCG
ATGTAACCCACTCGTGCACCCAACTGATCTTCAGCATCTTTTACTTTCACCAGCGTTTCTGGGTGAGCAA
AAACAGGAAGGCAAAATGCCGCAAAAAAGGGAATAAGGGCGACACGGAAATGTTGAATACTCATACTCTT
CCTTTTTCAATATTATTGAAGCATTTATCAGGGTTATTGTCTCATGAGCGGATACATATTTGAATGTATT
TAGAAAAATAAACAAATAGGGGTTCCGCGCACATTTCCCCGAAAAGTGCCACCTGACGTCTAAGAAACCA
TTATTATCATGACATTAACCTATAAAAATAGGCGTATCACGAGGCCCTTTCGTCTTCAAGAATTCCCGAC
ACCATCGAATGGTGCAAAACCTTTCGCGGTATGGCATGATAGCGCCCGGAAGAGAGTCAATTCAGGGTGG
TGAATGTGAAACCAGTAACGTTATACGATGTCGCAGAGTATGCCGGTGTCTCTTATCAGACCGTTTCCCG
CGTGGTGAACCAGGCCAGCCACGTTTCTGCGAAAACGCGGGAAAAAGTGGAAGCGGCGATGGCGGAGCTG
AATTACATTCCCAACCGCGTGGCACAACAACTGGCGGGCAAACAGTCGTTGCTGATTGGCGTTGCCACCT
CCAGTCTGGCCCTGCACGCGCCGTCGCAAATTGTCGCGGCGATTAAATCTCGCGCCGATCAACTGGGTGC
CAGCGTGGTGGTGTCGATGGTAGAACGAAGCGGCGTCGAAGCCTGTAAAGCGGCGGTGCACAATCTTCTC
GCGCAACGCGTCAGTGGGCTGATCATTAACTATCCGCTGGATGACCAGGATGCCATTGCTGTGGAAGCTG
CCTGCACTAATGTTCCGGCGTTATTTCTTGATGTCTCTGACCAGACACCCATCAACAGTATTATTTTCTC
CCATGAAGACGGTACGCGACTGGGCGTGGAGCATCTGGTCGCATTGGGTCACCAGCAAATCGCGCTGTTA
GCGGGCCCATTAAGTTCTGTCTCGGCGCGTCTGCGTCTGGCTGGCTGGCATAAATATCTCACTCGCAATC
AAATTCAGCCGATAGCGGAACGGGAAGGCGACTGGAGTGCCATGTCCGGTTTTCAACAAACCATGCAAAT
GCTGAATGAGGGCATCGTTCCCACTGCGATGCTGGTTGCCAACGATCAGATGGCGCTGGGCGCAATGCGC
GCCATTACCGAGTCCGGGCTGCGCGTTGGTGCGGATATCTCGGTAGTGGGATACGACGATACCGAAGACA
GCTCATGTTATATCCCGCCGTTAACCACCATCAAACAGGATTTTCGCCTGCTGGGGCAAACCAGCGTGGA
CCGCTTGCTGCAACTCTCTCAGGGCCAGGCGGTGAAGGGCAATCAGCTGTTGCCCGTCTCACTGGTGAAA
AGAAAAACCACCCTGGCGCCCAATACGCAAACCGCCTCTCCCCGCGCGTTGGCCGATTCATTAATGCAGC
TGGCACGACAGGTTTCCCGACTGGAAAGCGGGCAGTGAGCGCAACGCAATTAATGTAAGTTAGCTCACTC
ATTAGGCACAATTCTCATGTTTGACAGCTTATCATCGACTGCACGGTGCACCAATGCTTCTGGCGTCAGG
CAGCCATCGGAAGCTGTGGTATGGCTGTGCAGGTCGTAAATCACTGCATAATTCGTGTCGCTCAAGGCGC
ACTCCCGTTCTGGATAATGTTTTTTGCGCCGACATCATAACGGTTCTGGCAAATATTCTGAAATGAGCTG
Features (pLannotate 1.2.2; 21 found; start..end, strand, type, name):
      1..29      +  promoter       tac promoter: strong E. coli promoter; hybrid between the trp and lac UV5 promoters
     37..53      +  protein_bind   lac operator: The lac repressor binds to the lac operator to inhibit transcription in E. coli. This inhibition can be relieved by adding lactose or isopropyl-β-D-thiogalactopyranoside (IPTG). lac repressor encoded by lacI
    138..155     +  CDS            6xHis: 6xHis affinity tag
    171..824     +  CDS            GST26_SCHJA: Experimental evidence at protein level: Swiss-Prot protein existence level 1. GST isoenzymes appear to play a central role in the parasite detoxification system. Other functions are also suspected including a role in increasing the solubility of haematin in the parasite gut. From Schistosoma japonicum (Blood fluke).
    894..1061    +  CDS            Nedd4 (fragment): NEDD4_DROME - Experimental evidence at protein level: Swiss-Prot protein existence level 1. Essential E3 ubiquitin-protein ligase which accepts ubiquitin from an E2 ubiquitin-conjugating enzyme in the form of a thioester and then directly transfers the ubiquitin to targeted substrates. Down- regulates Notch/N signaling pathway by promoting Notch ubiquitination, endocytosis and degradation. From Drosophila melanogaster (Fruit fly).
   1083..1130    +  terminator     fd terminator (sequence withheld): central terminator from bacteriophage fd (Otsuka and Kunisawa, 1982)
   1135..1347    +  CDS            M13 gene III (fragment) (sequence partly withheld): pIII; III; minor coat protein
   1362..1832    +  CDS            M13 gene III (fragment) (sequence partly withheld): pIII; III; minor coat protein
   1854..1924    +  CDS            TcR (fragment): tetracycline efflux protein; tet; confers resistance to tetracycline
   2166..2546    -  CDS            YPB1_ECOLX: Protein predicted: Swiss-Prot protein existence level 4. From Escherichia coli.
   2563..2714    +  CDS            rop (fragment): Rop protein, which maintains plasmids at low copy number; rop
   2750..3178    -  rep_origin     f1 ori (sequence partly withheld): f1 bacteriophage origin of replication; arrow indicates direction of (+) strand synthesis
   3187..3226    +  CDS            rop (fragment): Rop protein, which maintains plasmids at low copy number; rop
   3328..3468    +  misc_feature   bom: basis of mobility region from pBR322
   3654..4241    -  rep_origin     ori: high-copy-number ColE1/pMB1/pBR322/pUC origin of replication
   4412..5272    -  CDS            AmpR: β-lactamase; bla; confers resistance to ampicillin, carbenicillin, and related antibiotics
   5273..5377    -  promoter       AmpR promoter: bla
   5486..5563    +  promoter       lacIq promoter: lacI (mutant); In the lacIq allele, a single base change in the promoter boosts expression of the lacI gene about 10-fold.
   5564..6646    +  CDS            lacI: lac repressor; lacI; The lac repressor binds to the lac operator to inhibit transcription in E. coli. This inhibition can be relieved by adding lactose or isopropyl-β-D-thiogalactopyranoside (IPTG).
   6659..6680    +  protein_bind   CAP binding site: CAP binding activates transcription in the presence of cAMP. E. coli catabolite activator protein
   6699..6716    +  promoter       tet promoter (fragment): E. coli promoter for tetracycline efflux protein gene
