[The description below was written by a language model from this plasmid's Addgene catalogue record and pLannotate feature annotations shown in this document.]
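Description:
pHH0103 NEDD4 WW domain #4 is a bacterial expression plasmid of about 6.9 kb for producing the fourth WW domain of human NEDD4, an E3 ubiquitin ligase, as a GST fusion protein in E. coli. The 183 bp insert was codon optimized for bacterial expression and cloned between SfiI and NotI sites of the pHH0103 backbone. The automated annotation labels the insert as a fragment of the Drosophila Nedd4 homologue. This most likely reflects conservation of the WW domain, since the catalogue entry gives the species as human.

Expression is driven by the tac promoter, a strong trp/lac hybrid, followed by a lac operator. A plasmid-borne lacI gene under the lacIq promoter supplies repressor, so transcription stays off until it is induced with IPTG. The reading frame starts with a 6xHis tag, followed by Schistosoma japonicum GST and then the WW domain, allowing purification on nickel or glutathione resins. According to the depositor, the linker between GST and the domain contains what appears to be a TEV protease recognition motif, which would allow the tags to be removed. A phage fd terminator lies downstream of the insert.

After the terminator come fragments of M13 gene III, which suggest the backbone derives from a phage display phagemid, though the record does not say so. They sit beyond the terminator, and the record gives no indication that they form part of the expressed fusion. The plasmid replicates from a ColE1/pMB1-type origin and is selected with ampicillin through β-lactamase. It also carries an f1 origin, a bom site, and rop and tetracycline-resistance fragments left over from pBR322. The purified domain would suit binding and specificity studies of WW domain interactions with peptide ligands, although the record states only bacterial expression as the purpose.
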