Addgene plasmid #104211: pHH0103 NEDD4 WW domain #4
Purpose: Bacterial expression of WW domain #4 from NEDD4
Depositing lab: Sachdev Sidhu & Marius Sudol. Depositing organization: National University of Singapore.
Backbone
  Vector backbone: pHH0103
  Vector type: Bacterial Expression
Growth in bacteria
  Bacterial resistance: Ampicillin, 100 μg/mL
  Growth temperature: 37°C
  Growth strain: DH5alpha
  Copy number: Unknown
Gene/Insert
  Gene/Insert name: NEDD4 WW domain #4
  Species: H. sapiens (human)
  Insert size (bp): 183
  Mutation: codon optimized for expression in bacteria
  Entrez Gene: NEDD4 (a.k.a. NEDD4-1, RPF1)
  Promoter: tac
  Tag / fusion protein: GST (N terminal on backbone)
  Cloning method: Restriction Enzyme; 5′ cloning site SfiI (unknown if destroyed); 3′ cloning site NotI (unknown if destroyed)
  Sequencing primers: 5′ pGEX-5'
Terms and licenses: Academic/Nonprofit Terms; Industry Terms: Not Available to Industry
Depositor comments: Amino acid sequence: Linker - ENLYFQGRRASV(gagctc) and WW domain - DLGPLPPGWEERTHTDGRIFYINHNIKRTQWEDPRLENV
How to cite: pHH0103 NEDD4 WW domain #4 was a gift from Sachdev Sidhu & Marius Sudol (Addgene plasmid # 104211 ; http://n2t.net/addgene:104211 ; RRID:Addgene_104211)
