>Addgene plasmid #104211 | pHH0103 NEDD4 WW domain #4 | depositor partial sequence | sequence record 197363 | WW domain with linker
GGCCCAGCCGGCCGAAAATCTGTACTTCCAAGGTCGTCGTGCCTCTGTGGAGCTCGATCTGGGTCCGCTG
CCGCCGGGTTGGGAAGAACGCACGCACACCGATGGTCGTATTTTCTATATCAATCATAACATTAAACGCA
CCCAGTGGGAAGATCCGCGTCTGGAAAACGTGTAGGCGGCCGC
